Addgene plasmid #202931: Salsa-BC90-P1H6
Purpose: Expression of barcoded reporter plasmid for PRESTO-Salsa; EGFP/BC90
Depositing lab: Noah Palm. Depositing organization: Yale University. Publication: Highly multiplexed bioactivity screening reveals human and microbiota metabolome-GPCRome interactions. Chen H, Rosen CE, Gonzalez-Hernandez JA, Song D, Potempa J, Ring AM, Palm NW. Cell. 2023 Jul 6;186(14):3095-3110.e19. doi: 10.1016/j.cell.2023.05.024. Epub 2023 Jun 14. PubMed 37321219.
Backbone
  Vector backbone: pCER206
  Vector type: Mammalian Expression
Growth in bacteria
  Bacterial resistance: Ampicillin, 100 μg/mL
  Growth temperature: 37°C
  Growth strain: DH5alpha
  Copy number: High Copy
Gene/Insert
  Gene/Insert name: EGFP/BC90
  Species: Synthetic
  Insert size (bp): 730
  Promoter: Tet Response Element (TRE)
  Cloning method: Restriction Enzyme; 5′ cloning site BsrGI (not destroyed); 3′ cloning site HindIII (not destroyed)
  Sequencing primers: 5′ Custom primer (GAAGCGCGATCACATGG)
Terms and licenses: Academic/Nonprofit Terms; Industry Terms: Not Available to Industry
How to cite: Salsa-BC90-P1H6 was a gift from Noah Palm (Addgene plasmid # 202931 ; http://n2t.net/addgene:202931 ; RRID:Addgene_202931)
