[The description below was written by a language model from this plasmid's Addgene catalogue record and pLannotate feature annotations shown in this document.]
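Description:
Salsa-BC90-P1H6 is a mammalian expression reporter plasmid built on the pCER206 backbone, one member of a barcoded reporter set for PRESTO-Salsa, a highly multiplexed assay for screening GPCR bioactivity. It is propagated in E. coli as a high-copy plasmid through a ColE1/pUC-type origin and selected with ampicillin via the β-lactamase gene and its native promoter. The annotation identifies no intact mammalian selection marker, which suggests transient use, although the record does not say so.

The payload is a synthetic EGFP/BC90 insert of about 730 bp under a Tet Response Element promoter. In the feature table, tetO repeats sit at the centre of what appears to be a bidirectional arrangement. On one side, a TRE3G-type promoter fragment drives mammalian codon-optimised EGFP, followed by a short polylinker region and an SV40 polyadenylation signal annotated on the opposite strand. On the other side, a minimal CMV promoter faces a polylinker fragment, a rabbit β-globin intron, a β-globin exon fragment and the β-globin poly(A) signal, with no coding sequence annotated in that arm. The barcode is not annotated as a feature. The BsrGI and HindIII cloning sites and the insert size suggest it lies just after the EGFP coding region, where it would be transcribed in the 3′ untranslated part of the reporter mRNA.

A tetracycline-controlled transactivator would switch on the TRE, yielding both EGFP fluorescence and a barcoded transcript; the record does not describe how that transactivator is supplied or linked to receptor activity. Small lacI, SV40 large T and aminoglycoside phosphotransferase fragments appear to be backbone remnants.
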