Features (pLannotate 1.2.2; 17 found; start..end, strand, type, name):
      2..55      +  CDS            lacI (fragment): lac repressor; lacI; The lac repressor binds to the lac operator to inhibit transcription in E. coli. This inhibition can be relieved by adding lactose or isopropyl-β-D-thiogalactopyranoside (IPTG).
    388..443     -  polyA_signal   β-globin poly(A) signal: rabbit β-globin polyadenylation signal (Gil and Proudfoot, 1987)
    518..640     -  CDS            HBB: HBB_COLGU - Experimental evidence at transcript level: Swiss-Prot protein existence level 2. Involved in oxygen transport from the lung to the various peripheral tissues. From Colobus guereza (Mantled guereza) (Eastern black-and-white colobus monkey).
    644..1216    -  intron         β-globin intron: intron from rabbit β-globin gene
   1312..1343    -  misc_feature   MCS (fragment): pUC18/19 multiple cloning site
   1437..1475    -  promoter       minimal CMV promoter: human cytomegalovirus (CMV) immediate early promoter
   1493..1708    -  protein_bind   tetracycline response element (fragment): contains seven copies of the tetracycline operator tetO tetracycline repressor TetR
   1708..1753    +  promoter       TRE3GV promoter (fragment): 3rd-generation Tet-responsive promoter that can be activated by binding of Tet-On® 3G, optimized for retroviral and lentiviral vectors
   1829..1856    +  misc_feature   MCS (fragment): pBluescript multiple cloning site
   1861..2580    +  CDS            EGFP: the original enhanced GFP (Yang et al., 1996) mammalian codon-optimized
   2591..2613    +  misc_feature   MCS (fragment): pBluescript multiple cloning site
   2627..2761    -  polyA_signal   SV40 poly(A) signal: SV40 polyadenylation signal
   2784..2867    -  CDS            large T antigen (fragment): large T antigen from SV40 (simian virus 40)
   2861..3091    -  CDS            str (fragment): STR_KLEPN - Protein inferred from homology: Swiss-Prot protein existence level 3. The aminoglycoside phosphotransferases achieve inactivation of their antibiotic substrates by phosphorylation. From Klebsiella pneumoniae.
   3210..3314    +  promoter       AmpR promoter: bla
   3315..4175    +  CDS            AmpR: β-lactamase; bla; confers resistance to ampicillin, carbenicillin, and related antibiotics
   4346..4934    +  rep_origin     ori: high-copy-number ColE1/pMB1/pBR322/pUC origin of replication
>Addgene plasmid #202931 | Salsa-BC90-P1H6 | addgene full sequence | sequence record 413473 | Addgene NGS Result
AGCGCCCAATACGCAAACCGCCTCTCCCCGCGCGTTGGCCGATTCATTAATGCAGTCGAGGGATCTCCAT
AAGAGAAGAGGGACAGCTATGACTGGGAGTAGTCAGGAGAGGAGGAAAAATCTGGCTAGTAAAACATGTA
AGGAAAATTTTAGGGATGTTAAAGAAAAAAATAACACAAAACAAAATATAAAAAAAATCTAACCTCAAGT
CAAGGCTTTTCTATGGAATAAGGAATGGACAGCAGGGGGCTGTTTCATATACTGATGACCTCTTTATAGC
CAACCTTTGTTCATGGCAGCCAGCATATGGGCATATGTTGCCAAACTCTAAACCAAATACTCATTCTGAT
GTTTTAAATGATTTGCCCTCCCATATGTCCTTCCGAGTGAGAGACACAAAAAATTCCAACACACTATTGC
AATGAAAATAAATTTCCTTTATTAGCCAGAAGTCAGATGCTCAAGGGGCTTCATGATGTCCCCATAATTT
TTGGCAGAGGGAAAAAGATCGATCTCAGTGGTATTTGTGAGCCAGGGCATTGGCCACACCAGCCACCACC
TTCTGATAGGCAGCCTGCACCTGAGGAGTGAATTCTTTGCCAAAATGATGAGACAGCACAACAACCAGCA
CGTTGCCCAGGAGCTGTAGGAAAGAGAAGAAGGCATGAACATGGTTAGCAGAGGGGCCCGGTTTGGACTC
AGAGTATTTTATCCTCATCTCAAACAGTGTATATCATTGTAACCATAAAGAGAAAGGCAGGATGATGACC
AGGGTGTAGTTGTTTCTACCAATAAGAATATTTCCACGCCAGCCAGAATTTATATGCAGAAATATTCTAC
CTTATCATTTAATTATAACAATTGTTCTCTAAAACTGTGCTGAAGTACAATATAATATACCCTGATTGCC
TTGAAAAAAAAGTGATTAGAGAAAGTACTTACAATCTGACAAATAAACAAAAGTGAATTTAAAAATTCGT
TACAAATGCAAGCTAAAGTTTAACGAAAAAGTTACAGAAAATGAAAAGAAAATAAGAGGAGACAATGGTT
GTCAACAGAGTAGAAAGTGAAAGAAACAAAATTATCATGAGGGTCCATGGTGATACAAGGGACATCTTCC
CATTCTAAACAACACCCTGAAAACTTTGCCCCCTCCATATAACATGAATTTTACAATAGCGAAAAAGAAA
GAACAATCAAGGGTCCCCAAACTCACCCTGAAGTTCTCAGCTCTAGAGATATCGTCGAGGCCGCGCTAGC
GTTTAAACTGTCGACCTTAATTAAGAGATCTGCTCGAGGCGCGTCAGCTGACTAGAGGATCCCCGGGTAC
CGAGCTCGAATTCGGGGCCGCGGAGGCTGGATCGGTCCCGGTGTCTTCTATGGAGGTCAAAACAGCGTGG
ATGGCGTCTCCAGGCGATCTGACGGTTCACTAAACGAGCTCTGCTTATATAGGCCTCCCACCGTACACGC
CTACCTCGACCCGGGTACCGAGCTCGACTTTCACTTTTCTCTATCACTGATAGGGAGTGGTAAACTCGAC
TTTCACTTTTCTCTATCACTGATAGGGAGTGGTAAACTCGACTTTCACTTTTCTCTATCACTGATAGGGA
GTGGTAAACTCGACTTTCACTTTTCTCTATCACTGATAGGGAGTGGTAAACTCGACTTTCACTTTTCTCT
ATCACTGATAGGGAGTGGTAAACTCGACCTATATAAGCAGAGCTCGTTTAGTGAACCGTCAGATCGCCTG
GAGACGCCATCCACGCTGTTTTGACCTCCATAGAAGACACCGGGACCGATCCAGCCTCCGCGGCCCCGAA
TTCCTGCAGCGGCCGCTCTAGAACTAGTGGATCCCCGCGGATGGTGAGCAAGGGCGAGGAGCTGTTCACC
GGGGTGGTGCCCATCCTGGTCGAGCTGGACGGCGACGTAAACGGCCACAAGTTCAGCGTGTCCGGCGAGG
GCGAGGGCGATGCCACCTACGGCAAGCTGACCCTGAAGTTCATCTGCACCACCGGCAAGCTGCCCGTGCC
CTGGCCCACCCTCGTGACCACCCTGACCTACGGCGTGCAGTGCTTCAGCCGCTACCCCGACCACATGAAG
CAGCACGACTTCTTCAAGTCCGCCATGCCCGAAGGCTACGTCCAGGAGCGCACCATCTTCTTCAAGGACG
ACGGCAACTACAAGACCCGCGCCGAGGTGAAGTTCGAGGGCGACACCCTGGTGAACCGCATCGAGCTGAA
GGGCATCGACTTCAAGGAGGACGGCAACATCCTGGGGCACAAGCTGGAGTACAACTACAACAGCCACAAC
GTCTATATCATGGCCGACAAGCAGAAGAACGGCATCAAGGTGAACTTCAAGATCCGCCACAACATCGAGG
ACGGCAGCGTGCAGCTCGCCGACCACTACCAGCAGAACACCCCCATCGGCGACGGCCCCGTGCTGCTGCC
CGACAACCACTACCTGAGCACCCAGTCCGCCCTGAGCAAAGACCCCAACGAGAAGCGCGATCACATGGTC
CTGCTGGAGTTCGTGACCGCCGCCGGGATCACTCTCGGCATGGACGAGCTGTACAAGTAAAATTTCGTTT
GAATTCGATATCAAGCTTGTCGACCTAGTTCTAGAGGATCCAGACATGATAAGATACATTGATGAGTTTG
GACAAACCACAACTAGAATGCAGTGAAAAAAATGCTTTATTTGTGAAATTTGTGATGCTATTGCTTTATT
TGTAACCATTATAAGCTGCAATAAACAAGTTAACAACAACAATTGCATTCATTTTATGTTTCAGGTTCAG
GGGGAGGTGTGGGAGGTTTTTTAAAGCAAGTAAAACCTCTACAAATGTGGTATGGCTGATTATGATCCTG
CAAGCCTCGTCGTCCTGGCCGGACCACGCTATCTGTGCAAGGTCCCCGGCCCCGGACGCGCGCTCCATGA
GCAGAGCGCCCGCCGCCGAGGCGAAGACTCGGGCGGCGCCCTGCCCGTCCCACCAGGTCAACAGGCGGTA
ACCGGCCTCTTCATCGGGAATGCGCGCGACCTTCAGCATCGCCGGCATGTCCCCCTGGCGGACGGGAAGT
ATCCAGCTCGACCAAGCTGGCCGCGTCGAGTGAAGACGAAAGGGCCTCGTGATACGCCTATTTTTATAGG
TTAATGTCATGATAATAATGGTTTCTTAGACGTCAGGTGGCACTTTTCGGGGAAATGTGCGCGGAACCCC
TATTTGTTTATTTTTCTAAATACATTCAAATATGTATCCGCTCATGAGACAATAACCCTGATAAATGCTT
CAATAATATTGAAAAAGGAAGAGTATGAGTATTCAACATTTCCGTGTCGCCCTTATTCCCTTTTTTGCGG
CATTTTGCCTTCCTGTTTTTGCTCACCCAGAAACGCTGGTGAAAGTAAAAGATGCTGAAGATCAGTTGGG
TGCACGAGTGGGTTACATCGAACTGGATCTCAACAGCGGTAAGATCCTTGAGAGTTTTCGCCCCGAAGAA
CGTTTTCCAATGATGAGCACTTTTAAAGTTCTGCTATGTGGCGCGGTATTATCCCGTGTTGACGCCGGGC
AAGAGCAACTCGGTCGCCGCATACACTATTCTCAGAATGACTTGGTTGAGTACTCACCAGTCACAGAAAA
GCATCTTACGGATGGCATGACAGTAAGAGAATTATGCAGTGCTGCCATAACCATGAGTGATAACACTGCG
GCCAACTTACTTCTGACAACGATCGGAGGACCGAAGGAGCTAACCGCTTTTTTGCACAACATGGGGGATC
ATGTAACTCGCCTTGATCGTTGGGAACCGGAGCTGAATGAAGCCATACCAAACGACGAGCGTGACACCAC
GATGCCTGTAGCAATGGCAACAACGTTGCGCAAACTATTAACTGGCGAACTACTTACTCTAGCTTCCCGG
CAACAATTAATAGACTGGATGGAGGCGGATAAAGTTGCAGGACCACTTCTGCGCTCGGCCCTTCCGGCTG
GCTGGTTTATTGCTGATAAATCTGGAGCCGGTGAGCGTGGGTCTCGCGGTATCATTGCAGCACTGGGGCC
AGATGGTAAGCCCTCCCGTATCGTAGTTATCTACACGACGGGGAGTCAGGCAACTATGGATGAACGAAAT
AGACAGATCGCTGAGATAGGTGCCTCACTGATTAAGCATTGGTAACTGTCAGACCAAGTTTACTCATATA
TACTTTAGATTGATTTAAAACTTCATTTTTAATTTAAAAGGATCTAGGTGAAGATCCTTTTTGATAATCT
CATGACCAAAATCCCTTAACGTGAGTTTTCGTTCCACTGAGCGTCAGACCCCGTAGAAAAGATCAAAGGA
TCTTCTTGAGATCCTTTTTTTCTGCGCGTAATCTGCTGCTTGCAAACAAAAAAACCACCGCTACCAGCGG
TGGTTTGTTTGCCGGATCAAGAGCTACCAACTCTTTTTCCGAAGGTAACTGGCTTCAGCAGAGCGCAGAT
ACCAAATACTGTTCTTCTAGTGTAGCCGTAGTTAGGCCACCACTTCAAGAACTCTGTAGCACCGCCTACA
TACCTCGCTCTGCTAATCCTGTTACCAGTGGCTGCTGCCAGTGGCGATAAGTCGTGTCTTACCGGGTTGG
ACTCAAGACGATAGTTACCGGATAAGGCGCAGCGGTCGGGCTGAACGGGGGGTTCGTGCACACAGCCCAG
CTTGGAGCGAACGACCTACACCGAACTGAGATACCTACAGCGTGAGCTATGAGAAAGCGCCACGCTTCCC
GAAGGGAGAAAGGCGGACAGGTATCCGGTAAGCGGCAGGGTCGGAACAGGAGAGCGCACGAGGGAGCTTC
CAGGGGGAAACGCCTGGTATCTTTATAGTCCTGTCGGGTTTCGCCACCTCTGACTTGAGCGTCGATTTTT
GTGATGCTCGTCAGGGGGGCGGAGCCTATGGAAAAACGCCAGCAACGCGGCCTTTTTACGGTTCCTGGCC
TTTTGCTGGCCTTTTGCTCACATGTTCTTTCCTGCGTTATCCCCTGATTCTGTGGATAACCGTATTACCG
CCTTTGAGTGAGCTGATACCGCTCGCCGCAGCCGAACGACCGAGCGCAGCGAGTCAGTGAGCGAGGAAGC
GGAAG
