>Addgene plasmid #202931 | Salsa-BC90-P1H6 | depositor partial sequence | sequence record 393804 | BC90
AATTTCGTTT
